Addgene plasmid #234925: pVTHV3-(AtbZIP63-nV+cV)
Purpose: This all-in-one bimolecular fluorescence complementation (BiFC) vector is used to study the self-interation of AtbZIP63 proteins
Depositing lab: Guoli Song. Depositing organization: Institute of Cotton Research (ICR), CAAS. Publication: An all-in-one plant virus-based vector toolkit for streamlined gene silencing, overexpression, and genome editing. Hao Y, Yuan Z, Li Y, Zuo D, Cheng H, Wang Q, Zhang Y, Lv L, Liu J, Song G. Plant Commun. 2025 May 19:101379. doi: 10.1016/j.xplc.2025.101379. PubMed 40394900.
Backbone
  Vector backbone: pJRT.Agro.CLCrVA.008
  Backbone manufacturer: Tuttle et al Plant Methods. 2012 Aug 1;8(1):27. doi: 10.1186/1746-4811-8-27.
  Vector type: Plant Expression
Growth in bacteria
  Bacterial resistance: Kanamycin, 50 μg/mL
  Growth temperature: 37°C
  Growth strain: DH5alpha
  Copy number: High Copy
Gene/Insert
  Gene/Insert name: AtbZIP63-nV+cV
  Species: A. thaliana (mustard weed)
  Cloning method: Other
Terms and licenses: Academic/Nonprofit Terms; Industry Terms: Not Available to Industry
How to cite: pVTHV3-(AtbZIP63-nV+cV) was a gift from Guoli Song (Addgene plasmid # 234925 ; http://n2t.net/addgene:234925 ; RRID:Addgene_234925)
