[The description below was written by a language model from this plasmid's Addgene catalogue record and pLannotate feature annotations shown in this document.]
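Description:
pVTHV3-(AtbZIP63-nV+cV) is an all-in-one plant expression vector for bimolecular fluorescence complementation (BiFC), built on the Agrobacterium binary backbone pJRT.Agro.CLCrVA.008, which derives from a begomovirus-based vector system. The 16.5 kb plasmid carries nopaline-type left and right T-DNA border repeats. It has a high-copy ColE1/pUC-type origin with the pBR322 bom site for propagation in E. coli, and the pVS1 oriV, RepA and StaA functions for maintenance in Agrobacterium. A kanamycin resistance gene (aphA-3) provides bacterial selection. No plant selectable marker is annotated.

Within the T-DNA, the annotation detects geminiviral genes by homology: Rep and the replication enhancer REN, together with fragments of coat protein and movement protein. This suggests that sequences from both viral genome components are combined on one plasmid. A phytoene desaturase fragment, matched to the tomato protein, lies next to the coat protein remnant and resembles the visible silencing marker common in virus-induced gene silencing vectors, though the record does not explain its role here.

The payload comprises three cassettes, each ending in a CaMV poly(A) signal. An enhanced 35S promoter drives Arabidopsis bZIP63 fused to a Venus fragment (the nV half). A second 35S promoter drives a short C-terminal Venus fragment (VC155). No second bZIP63 copy is annotated in that cassette, so cV appears to be unfused, although the stated purpose is to study bZIP63 self-interaction. A third 35S cassette expresses Arabidopsis histone H2B fused to mCherry, which would serve as a red nuclear marker and expression control. Reconstituted yellow fluorescence reports association of the two Venus halves in planta.
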