Features (pLannotate 1.2.2; 35 found; start..end, strand, type, name):
     19..120     -  CDS            MVP_ABMVW (fragment): Experimental evidence at protein level: Swiss-Prot protein existence level 1. Transports viral genome to neighboring plant cells directly through plasmosdesmata, without any budding. The movement protein allows efficient cell to cell propagation, by bypassing the host cell wall barrier. Begomovirus genome is shuttled out of nucleus by Nuclear shuttle protein (NSP) and the movement protein transports the DNA-NSP complex to cell plasmodesmata and facilitates further movement across the cell wall. From Abutilon mosaic virus (isolate West India) (AbMV).
    938..1111    -  polyA_signal   CaMV poly(A) signal: cauliflower mosaic virus polyadenylation signal
   1156..1863    -  CDS            mCherry: mCherry is a basic (constitutively fluorescent) red fluorescent protein published in 2004, derived from Discosoma sp.. It is reported to be a very rapidly-maturing monomer with low acid sensitivity.
   1870..2304    -  CDS            H2B10_ARATH: Experimental evidence at protein level: Swiss-Prot protein existence level 1. Core component of nucleosome. Nucleosomes wrap and compact DNA into chromatin, limiting DNA accessibility to the cellular machineries which require DNA as a template. Histones thereby play a central role in transcription regulation, DNA repair, DNA replication and chromosomal stability. DNA accessibility is regulated via a complex set of post-translational modifications of histones, also called histone code, and nucleosome remodeling. From Arabidopsis thaliana (Mouse-ear cress).
   2306..2651    -  promoter       CaMV 35S promoter: strong constitutive promoter from cauliflower mosaic virus
   2681..2855    -  polyA_signal   CaMV poly(A) signal: cauliflower mosaic virus polyadenylation signal
   2859..2945    -  CDS            VC155 (fragment): C-terminal fragment of mVenus for use in bimolecular fluorescence complementation (BiFC) (Kodama and Hu, 2010)
   2962..3307    -  promoter       CaMV 35S promoter: strong constitutive promoter from cauliflower mosaic virus
   3337..3511    -  polyA_signal   CaMV poly(A) signal: cauliflower mosaic virus polyadenylation signal
   3515..4147    -  CDS            Venus (fragment): Venus is a basic (constitutively fluorescent) yellow fluorescent protein published in 2002, derived from Aequorea victoria. It is reported to be a rapidly-maturing weak dimer with moderate acid sensitivity.
   4148..5068    -  CDS            BZIP63: BZP63_ARATH - Also known as BZO2H3. Experimental evidence at protein level: Swiss-Prot protein existence level 1. Transcription factor involved in controlling responses to starvation (PubMed:26263501). BZIP2-BZIP63-KIN10 complex binds to the ETFQO promoter to up-regulate its transcription (PubMed:29348240). From Arabidopsis thaliana (Mouse-ear cress).
   5143..5819    -  promoter       CaMV 35S promoter (enhanced): cauliflower mosaic virus 35S promoter with a duplicated enhancer region
   5868..6026    -  CDS            MVP_ABMVW (fragment): Experimental evidence at protein level: Swiss-Prot protein existence level 1. Transports viral genome to neighboring plant cells directly through plasmosdesmata, without any budding. The movement protein allows efficient cell to cell propagation, by bypassing the host cell wall barrier. Begomovirus genome is shuttled out of nucleus by Nuclear shuttle protein (NSP) and the movement protein transports the DNA-NSP complex to cell plasmodesmata and facilitates further movement across the cell wall. From Abutilon mosaic virus (isolate West India) (AbMV).
   7103..7456    -  CDS            PDS (fragment): PDS_SOLLC - Experimental evidence at protein level: Swiss-Prot protein existence level 1. Converts phytoene into zeta-carotene via the intermediary of phytofluene by the symmetrical introduction of two double bonds at the C-11 and C-11' positions of phytoene with a concomitant isomerization of two neighboring double bonds at the C9 and C9' positions from trans to cis. From Solanum lycopersicum (Tomato) (Lycopersicon esculentum).
   7450..7539    +  CDS            CAPSD_ABMVW (fragment): Experimental evidence at protein level: Swiss-Prot protein existence level 1. Encapsidates the viral DNA into characteristic twinned ('geminate') particles. Binds the genomic viral ssDNA and shuttles it into and out of the cell nucleus. The CP of bipartite geminiviruses is not required for cell-to-cell or systemic movement. From Abutilon mosaic virus (isolate West India) (AbMV).
   7542..7937    -  CDS            REN_TGMVY: Experimental evidence at protein level: Swiss-Prot protein existence level 1. Increases viral DNA accumulation. Enhances infectivity and symptom expression (By similarity). From Tomato golden mosaic virus (strain Yellow vein) (TGMV).
   8015..9064    -  CDS            REP_BGYMJ: Experimental evidence at protein level: Swiss-Prot protein existence level 1. Essential for the replication of viral ssDNA. The closed circular ssDNA genome is first converted to a superhelical dsDNA. Rep binds a specific region at the genome origin of replication. It introduces an endonucleolytic nick within the conserved sequence 5'- TAATATTAC-3' in the intergenic region of the genome present in all geminiviruses, thereby initiating the rolling circle replication (RCR). Following cleavage, binds covalently to the 5'-phosphate of DNA as a tyrosyl ester. The cleavage gives rise to a free 3'-OH
   9417..9521    +  CDS            CAPSD_ABMVW (fragment): Experimental evidence at protein level: Swiss-Prot protein existence level 1. Encapsidates the viral DNA into characteristic twinned ('geminate') particles. Binds the genomic viral ssDNA and shuttles it into and out of the cell nucleus. The CP of bipartite geminiviruses is not required for cell-to-cell or systemic movement. From Abutilon mosaic virus (isolate West India) (AbMV).
   9540..9585    +  misc_feature   MCS (fragment): pUC18/19 multiple cloning site
   9588..9742    +  CDS            lacZα (fragment): LacZα fragment of β-galactosidase; lacZ fragment
   9808..9832    +  misc_feature   RB T-DNA repeat: right border repeat from nopaline C58 T-DNA
  10172..10573   +  CDS            Y4CG_SINFN (fragment): Protein inferred from homology: Swiss-Prot protein existence level 3. From Sinorhizobium fredii (strain NBRC 101917 / NGR234).
  11133..11762   +  CDS            pVS1 StaA: stability protein from the Pseudomonas plasmid pVS1 (Heeb et al., 2000)
  12191..13264   +  CDS            pVS1 RepA: replication protein from the Pseudomonas plasmid pVS1 (Heeb et al., 2000)
  13330..13524   +  rep_origin     pVS1 oriV: origin of replication for the Pseudomonas plasmid pVS1 (Heeb et al., 2000)
  13727..13766   +  CDS            rop (fragment): Rop protein, which maintains plasmids at low copy number; rop
  13868..14008   +  misc_feature   bom: basis of mobility region from pBR322
  14194..14782   -  rep_origin     ori: high-copy-number ColE1/pMB1/pBR322/pUC origin of replication
  14869..15663   -  CDS            KanR: aminoglycoside phosphotransferase; aphA-3; confers resistance to kanamycin
  16088..16112   +  misc_feature   LB T-DNA repeat: left border repeat from nopaline C58 T-DNA
  16190..16263   -  promoter       CaMV 35S promoter (enhanced) (fragment): cauliflower mosaic virus 35S promoter with a duplicated enhancer region
  16279..16367   +  CDS            lacI (fragment): lac repressor; lacI; The lac repressor binds to the lac operator to inhibit transcription in E. coli. This inhibition can be relieved by adding lactose or isopropyl-β-D-thiogalactopyranoside (IPTG).
  16380..16401   +  protein_bind   CAP binding site: CAP binding activates transcription in the presence of cAMP. E. coli catabolite activator protein
  16416..16446   +  promoter       lac promoter: promoter for the E. coli lac operon
  16450..16472   +  protein_bind   lac operator (fragment): The lac repressor binds to the lac operator to inhibit transcription in E. coli. This inhibition can be relieved by adding lactose or isopropyl-β-D-thiogalactopyranoside (IPTG). lac repressor encoded by lacI
>Addgene plasmid #234925 | pVTHV3-(AtbZIP63-nV+cV) | addgene full sequence | sequence record 475766 | Addgene NGS Result
AATTCGAGCTCATTCGAGCTCCAGAACGATCTCAGTTAGGTCATGGGAAAGCTGATATTCATCCCTCTGA
GACTCTATATAATTAAATGCGTTTGGGGGATTAGCTAATTGAGAATCCATATAGAGAAATATGGCCGCGC
AGCGACGCCGGTTGAAGAATATGAACAAGGAATAAGATGAACAAGGAAGAAGATGAACAAGCAATAATTT
AATTAATTATTGTTAATAAGCATAAATTATGAAAATAATTTTGATGGTAATGAAAGTATTATAAATAATA
TTTAGGAGAAAATATTGTTAAGGAAATATCTGGTTATGTTTATTTGTTAAGGTATATGGGTTTTTATAGA
AACCCAGGAGCAGCTATGGTAAGAAACCCAGGACTCAAAAAATGCCTCTCAACTTCTCTCATATGTTGCG
GAGTCTGGAGTCCCATTTATACCATAGAAAGCATTGGGGGTATAGCATGGTAATTTCACATCGGACTCCA
TACCGCGGCCATCTATATAATATTACTGATGGCCGCGCGAAGTCCCGGTATGCCTTTTCAGCCGTTGGAT
CTGGAGCCGTACCTTTTTCGCGTTCCCATTTTGCCCCTGGAGTCCCGAGCTATTTACGACCCCCTGCCAC
CGAGTCCCCTTCGTGGAGCGCTCTTCGTCCAACACGTGTCCCAACTTTTGCGCATTTTTGACTACCTGTC
GCGCACTTGAATTAAAGTTGCCCTTTTATTTTCTTCCAATTATTTTGCGGCTGAGTAGTCTAGATAATTG
TGACAACTTAGTGAGCAAGTTGTAGGAGGACCCTATCCGTCTGGGAAAATAATTGGGTTTTCACGTGTAC
CAATGGGAAATAATATGTATAGCCTATTTAATTTAGAAAATTAAATAGTTTTAGTAATTCCTATATAATA
GCGTTTACTAGTCTGGGTAAAATTCGTGATCTGGATTTTAGTATGGATTTTGGTTTTAGGAATTAGAAAT
TTTATTGATAGAAGTATTTTACAAATACAAATACATACTAAGGGTTTCTTATATGCTCAACACATGAGCG
AAACCCTATAGGAACCCTAATTCCCTTATCTGGGAACTACTCACACATTATTATGGAGAAACTCGAGCTT
GTCGATCGACAGATCCCGGTCGGCATCTACTCTTACTTGTACAGCTCGTCCATGCCGCCGGTGGAGTGGC
GGCCCTCGGCGCGTTCGTACTGTTCCACGATGGTGTAGTCCTCGTTGTGGGAGGTGATGTCCAACTTGAT
GTTGACGTTGTAGGCGCCGGGCAGCTGCACGGGCTTCTTGGCCTTGTAGGTGGTCTTGACCTCAGCGTCG
TAGTGGCCGCCGTCCTTCAGCTTCAGCCTCTGCTTGATCTCGCCCTTCAGGGCGCCGTCCTCGGGGTACA
TCCGCTCGGAGGAGGCCTCCCAGCCCATGGTCTTCTTCTGCATTACGGGGCCGTCGGAGGGGAAGTTGGT
GCCGCGCAGCTTCACCTTGTAGATGAACTCGCCGTCCTGCAGGGAGGAGTCCTGGGTCACGGTCACCACG
CCGCCGTCCTCGAAGTTCATCACGCGCTCCCACTTGAAGCCCTCGGGGAAGGACAGCTTCAAGTAGTCGG
GGATGTCGGCGGGGTGCTTCACGTAGGCCTTGGAGCCGTACATGAACTGAGGGGACAGGATGTCCCAGGC
GAAGGGCAGGGGGCCACCCTTGGTCACCTTCAGCTTGGCGGTCTGGGTGCCCTCGTAGGGGCGGCCCTCG
CCCTCGCCCTCGATCTCGAACTCGTGGCCGTTCACGGAGCCCTCCATGTGCACCTTGAAGCGCATGAACT
CCTTGATGATGGCCATGTTATCCTCCTCGCCCTTGCTCACCATGGATCCAGAACTCGTAAACTTCGTAAC
CGCCTTAGTCCCTTCAGAAACAGCATGTTTCGCCAACTCTCCAGGCAACACAAGTCTCACCGCAGTCTGA
ATCTCCCTAGAAGTAATCGTCGGCTTCTTGTTGTACCTCGCAAGCTTCGAAGACTCACCAGCAAGTTTCT
CAAAGATATCATTGATGAAACTGTTCATGATTCCCATGGCTTTGCTGGAGATTCCGATATCTGGATGAAC
TTGCTTCAACACCTTGAAGATGTAGATCTTGTATGTCTCAACGTTCTTCTTTGATCTCTTCTTCTTCTTG
TCTCCGGCGCCGGCTGGTTCCTTCGGGAGTTTCTTTCCGGCTTTTGGTTTCTTCTCTGCCGCTGCTGCTG
GTTCGGCTGCCGGAGTTTTCTCTGCCGGTTTCTTCTCCGCTGGTTTCTTATCTGCCTTCGCCATCTGTCC
TCTCCAAATGAAATGAACTTCCTTATATAGAGGAAGGGTCTTGCGAAGGATAGTGGGATTGTGCGTCATC
CCTTACGTCAGTGGAGATATCACATCAATCCACTTGCTTTGAAGACGTGGTTGGAACGTCTTCTTTTTCC
ACGATGCTCCTCGTGGGTGGGGGTCCATCTTTGGGACCACTGTCGGCAGAGGCATCTTCAACGATGGCCT
TTCCTTTATCGCAATGATGGCATTTGTAGGAGCCACCTTCCTTTTCCACTATCTTCACAATAAAGTGACA
GATAGCTGGGCAATGGAATCCGAGGAGGTTTCCGGATATTACCCTTTGTTGAAAAGTCTCAATTGCCCTT
TGGTCTTCTGAGACTGTATCGATCTGGATTTTAGTACTGGATTTTGGTTTTAGGAATTAGAAATTTTATT
GATAGAAGTATTTTACAAATACAAATACATACTAAGGGTTTCTTATATGCTCAACACATGAGCGAAACCC
TATAGGAACCCTAATTCCCTTATCTGGGAACTACTCACACATTATTATGGAGAAATTACTTGTACAGCTC
GTCCATGCCGAGAGTGATCCCGGCGGCGGTCACGAACTCCAGCAGGACCATGTGATCGCGCTTCTCGTTG
GGGTCCATGAGACCGGTACCCTGTCCTCTCCAAATGAAATGAACTTCCTTATATAGAGGAAGGGTCTTGC
GAAGGATAGTGGGATTGTGCGTCATCCCTTACGTCAGTGGAGATATCACATCAATCCACTTGCTTTGAAG
ACGTGGTTGGAACGTCTTCTTTTTCCACGATGCTCCTCGTGGGTGGGGGTCCATCTTTGGGACCACTGTC
GGCAGAGGCATCTTCAACGATGGCCTTTCCTTTATCGCAATGATGGCATTTGTAGGAGCCACCTTCCTTT
TCCACTATCTTCACAATAAAGTGACAGATAGCTGGGCAATGGAATCCGAGGAGGTTTCCGGATATTACCC
TTTGTTGAAAAGTCTCAATTGCCCTTTGGTCTTCTGAGACTGTATCGATCTGGATTTTAGTACTGGATTT
TGGTTTTAGGAATTAGAAATTTTATTGATAGAAGTATTTTACAAATACAAATACATACTAAGGGTTTCTT
ATATGCTCAACACATGAGCGAAACCCTATAGGAACCCTAATTCCCTTATCTGGGAACTACTCACACATTA
TTATGGAGAAATTAGTCTTTGCTCAGGGCGGACTGGTAGCTCAGGTAGTGGTTGTCGGGCAGCAGCACGG
GGCCGTCGCCGATGGGGGTGTTCTGCTGGTAGTGGTCGGCGAGCTGCACGCCGCCGTCCTCGATGTTGTG
GCGGATCTTGAAGTTGGCCTTGATGCCGTTCTTCTGCTTGTCGGCGGTGATATAGACGTTGTGGCTGTTG
TAGTTGTACTCCAGCTTGTGCCCCAGGATGTTGCCGTCCTCCTTGAAGTCGATGCCCTTCAGCTCGATGC
GGTTCACCAGGGTGTCGCCCTCGAACTTCACCTCGGCGCGGGTCTTGTAGTTGCCGTCGTCCTTGAAGAA
GATGGTGCGCTCCTGGACGTAGCCTTCGGGCATGGCGGACTTGAAGAAGTCGTGCTGCTTCATGTGGTCG
GGGTAGCGGGCGAAGCACTGCAGGCCGTAGCCCAGGGTGGTCACGAGGGTGGGCCAGGGCACGGGCAGCT
TGCCGGTGGTGCAGATCAGCTTCAGGGTCAGCTTGCCGTAGGTGGCATCGCCCTCGCCCTCGCCGGACAC
GCTGAACTTGTGGCCGTTTACGTCGCCGTCCAGCTCGACCAGGATGGGCACCACCCCGGTGAACAGCTCC
TCGCCCTTGCTCACCATCTGATCCCCAACGCTTCGAATACGTTTCTGCAGATGTTCCAAGCTCTCAACTC
TACGCATCGAAGCTGTTCTGTTCATCTTGCACCCTATCAAGGCCTTGCCTTTGTTCCCCGAGCTAATGAT
CTCTGGTGTAGTCACTTGGCTGCTTGTAGTGTCTGGAGAATTTGATGTCTCTGAAGGAAGAGAGACAGTT
GAAACAATCTGAGGCATATTGTGGAACATTGGGTTAAAGCCAGTGAGTCTCTTCACTGTCTCTTCAGCCA
TTTTCACCTTTGCTCGTAGTGTCTCAATATTGGCTTTTAAAACTCTGTTTTCTACAGATGCATCATTGAA
TGTTTGAGTTACATCAGTGAGACCCTTCATGAGTTTTGAATTCTCTACACGAAGCTGTGAAACTTGTGTC
TCTAGCTCACTCAAGTGTGCTTGCTTTCTTCTTCTGGACCGTCTAGCTGATTCTCTATTAGAGAGCATCC
TTTTAACGCGTTTAACATTAGTAGGGTTCATATTAGTTTCACCATCAGCTTCTTCTTCATCACCAGAGAG
CTCAGATCCACTTGTTATAGCACTGCTCATCATTGGTGTAGCTTTGGAAGAAGCAAGAGAGGCTTGTTCT
GATTCATTGGCTCCACCATTGTCAGATCTACCAGAAGTATCCCTTTTCATGGCGACAGCAGCACAAGCAA
GATTAAGTTTACTCTTGAGAAATGCTCTGTATTCCTCTGAATCTACAGGAACATTAGGAGGAGAGGAGAC
GGAAACACCACACGCCGTCGTAGATTCTCCGTCGTCTGCAGCGGCGGAGGATTCTTGTATGAAACGATTG
AATGCCCATTCGGAAGCACTGCGATTCAACGACGTCATTCCATTAACCGACCAGTGATGGTTACCGGAGA
TTTCTTCGTCGGAGAAAACTTTTTCCATGGTCTCGGATCTCATTGCCCCCCGGATCTGCGAAAGCTCGAG
AGAGATAGATTTGTAGAGAGAGACTGGTGATTTCAGCGTGTCCTCTCCAAATGAAATGAACTTCCTTATA
TAGAGGAAGGGTCTTGCGAAGGATAGTGGGATTGTGCGTCATCCCTTACGTCAGTGGAGATATCACATCA
ATCCACTTGCTTTGAAGACGTGGTTGGAACGTCTTCTTTTTCCACGATGCTCCTCGTGGGTGGGGGTCCA
TCTTTGGGACCACTGTCGGCAGAGGCATCTTGAACGATAGCCTTTCCTTTATCGCAATGATGGCATTTGT
AGGTGCCACCTTCCTTTTCTACTGTCCTTTTGATGAAGTGACAGATAGCTGGGCAATGGAATCCGAGGAG
GTTTCCCGATATTACCCTTTGTTGAAAAGTCTCAATAGCCCTTTGGTCTTCTGAGACTGTATCTTTGATA
TTCTTGGAGTAGACGAGAGTGTCGTGCTCCACCATGTTCACATCAATCCACTTGCTTTGAAGACGTGGTT
GGAACGTCTTCTTTTTCCACGATGCTCCTCGTGGGTGGGGGTCCATCTTTGGGACCACTGTCGGCAGAGG
CATCTTGAACGATAGCCTTTCCTTTATCGCAATGATGGCATTTGTAGGTGCCACCTTCCTTTTCTACTGT
CCTTTTGATGAAGTGACAGATAGCTGGGCAATGGAATCCGAGGAGGTTTCCCGATATTACCCTTTGTTGA
AAAGTCTCAATAGCCCTTTGGTCTTCTGAGACTGTATCTTTGATATTCTTGGAGTAGACGAGAGTGTCGT
GCTCCACCATGTTGGCAAGCTGCTCTAGCTCACGTTGACGGAAACTGCAGAACGATCTCAGTTAGGTCAT
GGGAAAGCTGATATTCATCCCTCTGAGACTCTATATAATTAAATGCGTTTGGGGGATTAGCTAATTGAGA
ATCCATATAGAGAAATATGGCCGCGCAGCGACGCCGGTTGAAGAATATGAACAAGGAATAAGATGAACAA
GGAAGAAGATGAACAAGCAATAATTTAATTAATTATTGTTAATAAGCATAAATTATGAAAATAATTTTGA
TGGTAATGAAAGTATTATAAATAATATTTAGGAGAAAATATTGTTAAGGAAATATCTGGTTATGTTTATT
TGTTAAGGTATATGGGTTTTTATAGAAACCCAGGAGCAGCTATGGTAAGAAACCCAGGACTCAAAAAATG
CCTCTCAACTTCTCTCATATGTTGCGGAGTCTGGAGTCCCATTTATACCATAGAAAGCATTGGGGGTATA
GCATGGTAATTTCACATCGGACTCCATACCGCGGCCATCTATATAATATTACTGATGGCCGCGCGAAGTC
CCGGTATGCCTTTTCAGCCGTTGGATCTGGAGCCGTACCTTTTTCGCGTTCCCATTTTGCCCCTGGAGTC
CCGAGCTATTTACGACCCCCTGCCACCGAGTCCCCTTCGTGGAGCGCTCTTCGTCCAACACGTGTCCCAA
CTTTTGCGCATTTTTGACTACCTGTCGCGCACTTGAATTAAAGTTGCCCTTTTATTTTCTTCCAATTATT
TTGCGGCTGAGTAGTCTAGTGGATCCCCCGGAGCTCCACTTGGGATAGGTTAAGAAAATATGTCTGGCTT
GTAAACGAAAAGAATCGGGGTTTCTAGGCATTTTTTAAATAGTGACCCAGGACTCAAAAACTAGCTCTCA
ACTTCTCTCATATGTTGTGGAGTCTGGAGTCCTTTATATATGTTTACGCTATAGAAGGCATTTGGGGACT
CTCCCGGGCCCACCATAGGACTCCATACCGCGGCCATCTATATAATATTACTGATGGCCGCGCGGATTTT
GGAGCCCCCTTTTGTCGTTAGCGCGACCTTTAATTCAAATTAAAGGTTGCTTTTTTCTATCGTCCGATCA
TTTTGCGCCTGACTAGCCTAGATATTAGCAACAACTTCGCGGCTAAGTTGTTGACCGTCAAGTATAAATT
AATGGGCTTATGGCCTAATGGGTATAGAGCAAAATGGCATGCCTGCAGACTAGTGCTTTACTCTGATCCG
CAGATATTTCATCAGGAAAGAGCTTTGCAAGTTCCTTCATTGTAGCATCAATAATTTCTGAGTCACTACA
TGCAATCCATTCTTCTGCTGGGGCAAAAACTAACTCCAACATGGATTGGTTTGGATTGTAATATTCCTTA
CATGTTACAGACATGTCAGCATAAACACTTAAAAGCGGGCTTCTGCTAAAGAGTAGATGATCATAGGTGT
TCTTCAATTTCCTATCAAACCAGATGTGAACGTTGATAACTGGAACTCCAACTAATTTCTCTAATTTCTT
GAAGTATGAAATCTCTCTCCAGTCTTCAGGCACTAGTGAATTCGCTAGCGTTAACTGGCCATAATCCTGT
GTATGCAACGTTGAAAATTCGGATCTATTTTTACGATTCGATCATGAATTAATAAAATTTAAATTTTATT
GAATGATTTTCTAGTACATAACTGACATACGACTTATCAGTTGCGAAACGAACAGCTCTAATTACATTGT
TAAGTGAAATTACGCCTAATTCGTCTAAGTACAACATAACCAACTGTTTAAACCTAATTAAATAAGTCGA
CCCAGAAGCTGTCAGAGATGTCGTCCAGACTTGGAAGTTCAGGTAAGCTTTGTGGAGATGCAACGCTCTC
CGTAAGTTGTGGTTGAATCGGATCTGGACGTGGTATATACGCGTCCTGGTGTATAGCAGATCCTCTACTC
CGTATATCTTGAAATATAGGGGATTTATTATCTCCCAGATATACACGCCATTCTCTGCCTGACGTGCAGT
GATGATTTCCCCTGTGCGTGAATCCATGACCGGTGCAGCCTATGTGGAAGTATATGGTGCACCCACAGTT
TAGATCAATGCGTCGTCGTCTAATCGCCCTCCTCTTGGCTTGCCTGTGTGCCTTCTTGATAGAGGGGGGC
GTCGAGAGTGATGAAGATAACATTCTTGAGAGTCCAATGTTTGAGCGACGCATTTTCCGCTTTATCCAGG
AAATCTTTATAGCTGGATCCCTCGCCTGGATTGCAAAGCACGATTGAAGGGATCCCTCCTTTAATTTGAA
CTGGTTTCCCGTACTTGCAATTTGACTGCCAGTCTTTTTGGGCCCCAAGAAGCTCTTTCCAATGCTTTAG
CTTTAGGTATTGCGGTGCTACGTCATCAATGACGTTATAGGCAACATTATTCGAGTACACTCGATTATTG
AAGTCCAGGTGTCCACTGAGGTAATTATGTGGGCCTAAAGCACGAGCCCACATCGTCTTGCCCGTTCTAG
AATCACCTTCCACTATGAGACTAACTGGTCTTACAGGCCGCGCAGCGGGACCCATTCCAAAATAATCATC
CGCCCATTCTTGCATCTGTTCAGGAACGTTAGTGAAAGAGGAAAGTGGAAATGGAGGGACCCATTGTTCA
GGCGCCTTTTTGAAAAGGCGTTCCAAGTTCGCTGTAATGTTATGGTAACTCACGATGAACGCCCTTGGAT
CTCCGGCCCGGATAATTGCAAGAGCTTCCGCCAAACTAGGTGCATTGATGGCGTTATAATAGACGTCGTC
TTTATTCTTCTTTGTACCCCCAGGCACTTTGAACTGTCCGGATTCACAACAATCGCCGTCTTTGGTGATG
TAATTCTTGACGGCGTTGGCGTCTTTGGCTGCTTGTATGTTTGGGTGAAAATTGGTCGACCTTCTGGGGT
GAGTAAGGTCGAAAAATCTCTTATTCTTGATGTTGGACTTTCCAGAGAGTTGGATGAGACAGTGAAGGTG
TGGGAATCCGTCCGAGTGCTCCTCTCTGGCAACTCGAATATATGTTGGTTTGACGACTGACCATGATAAG
GTTTGAAGCATTTGAAGAGCTTCATTTTTTGGGATATCGCACTTGGGATAGGTTAAGAAAATATGTCTGG
CTTGTAAACGAAAAGAATCGGGGTTTCTAGGCATTTTTTAAATAGTGACCCAGGACTCAAAAACTAGCTC
TCAACTTCTCTCATATGTTGTGGAGTCTGGAGTCCTTTATATATGTTTACGCTATAGAAGGCATTTGGGG
ACTCTCCCGGGCCCACCATAGGACTCCATACCGCGGCCATCTATATAATATTACTGATGGCCGCGCGGAT
TTTGGAGCCCCCTTTTGTCGTTAGCGCGACCTTTAATTCAAATTAAAGGTTGCTTTTTTCTATCGTCCAA
TCATTTTGCGCCTGACTAGCCTAGATATTAGCAACAACTTCGCGACTAAGTTGTTGACCGTCAAGTATAA
ATTAATGGGCTTATGGCCCAATGGGTATAGAGCAAAATGCCCAAGCGTGATGCCCCGTGGCGCTTATTAG
CGGGTACGTCTAAGGTAAGTCGAAATGCCAACTACTCTCCCTTGAGAGTATTGGGCCCTAAAGTTAATAA
GGGACCTCGAGGGGGGGCCCGGTACCCGGGGATCCTCTAGAGTCGACCTGCAGGCATGCAAGCTTGGCAC
TGGCCGTCGTTTTACAACGTCGTGACTGGGAAAACCCTGGCGTTACCCAACTTAATCGCCTTGCAGCACA
TCCCCCTTTCGCCAGCTGGCGTAATAGCGAAGAGGCCCGCACCGATCGCCCTTCCCAACAGTTGCGCAGC
CTGAATGGCGAATGCTAGAGCAGCTTGAGCTTGGATCAGATTGTCGTTTCCCGCCTTCAGTTTAAACTAT
CAGTGTTTGACAGGATATATTGGCGGGTAAACCTAAGAGAAAAGAGCGTTTATTAGAATAATCGGATATT
TAAAAGGGCGTGAAAAGGTTTATCCGTTCGTCCATTTGTATGTGCATGCCAACCACAGGGTTCCCCTCGG
GATCAAAGTACTTTGATCCAACCCCTCCGCTGCTATAGTGCAGTCGGCTTCTGACGTTCAGTGCAGCCGT
CTTCTGAAAACGACATGTCGCACAAGTCCTAAGTTACGCGACAGGCTGCCGCCCTGCCCTTTTCCTGGCG
TTTTCTTGTCGCGTGTTTTAGTCGCATAAAGTAGAATACTTGCGACTAGAACCGGAGACATTACGCCATG
AACAAGAGCGCCGCCGCTGGCCTGCTGGGCTATGCCCGCGTCAGCACCGACGACCAGGACTTGACCAACC
AACGGGCCGAACTGCACGCGGCCGGCTGCACCAAGCTGTTTTCCGAGAAGATCACCGGCACCAGGCGCGA
CCGCCCGGAGCTGGCCAGGATGCTTGACCACCTACGCCCTGGCGACGTTGTGACAGTGACCAGGCTAGAC
CGCCTGGCCCGCAGCACCCGCGACCTACTGGACATTGCCGAGCGCATCCAGGAGGCCGGCGCGGGCCTGC
GTAGCCTGGCAGAGCCGTGGGCCGACACCACCACGCCGGCCGGCCGCATGGTGTTGACCGTGTTCGCCGG
CATTGCCGAGTTCGAGCGTTCCCTAATCATCGACCGCACCCGGAGCGGGCGCGAGGCCGCCAAGGCCCGA
GGCGTGAAGTTTGGCCCCCGCCCTACCCTCACCCCGGCACAGATCGCGCACGCCCGCGAGCTGATCGACC
AGGAAGGCCGCACCGTGAAAGAGGCGGCTGCACTGCTTGGCGTGCATCGCTCGACCCTGTACCGCGCACT
TGAGCGCAGCGAGGAAGTGACGCCCACCGAGGCCAGGCGGCGCGGTGCCTTCCGTGAGGACGCATTGACC
GAGGCCGACGCCCTGGCGGCCGCCGAGAATGAACGCCAAGAGGAACAAGCATGAAACCGCACCAGGACGG
CCAGGACGAACCGTTTTTCATTACCGAAGAGATCGAGGCGGAGATGATCGCGGCCGGGTACGTGTTCGAG
CCGCCCGCGCACGTCTCAACCGTGCGGCTGCATGAAATCCTGGCCGGTTTGTCTGATGCCAAGCTGGCGG
CCTGGCCGGCCAGCTTGGCCGCTGAAGAAACCGAGCGCCGCCGTCTAAAAAGGTGATGTGTATTTGAGTA
AAACAGCTTGCGTCATGCGGTCGCTGCGTATATGATGCGATGAGTAAATAAACAAATACGCAAGGGGAAC
GCATGAAGGTTATCGCTGTACTTAACCAGAAAGGCGGGTCAGGCAAGACGACCATCGCAACCCATCTAGC
CCGCGCCCTGCAACTCGCCGGGGCCGATGTTCTGTTAGTCGATTCCGATCCCCAGGGCAGTGCCCGCGAT
TGGGCGGCCGTGCGGGAAGATCAACCGCTAACCGTTGTCGGCATCGACCGCCCGACGATTGACCGCGACG
TGAAGGCCATCGGCCGGCGCGACTTCGTAGTGATCGACGGAGCGCCCCAGGCGGCGGACTTGGCTGTGTC
CGCGATCAAGGCAGCCGACTTCGTGCTGATTCCGGTGCAGCCAAGCCCTTACGACATATGGGCCACCGCC
GACCTGGTGGAGCTGGTTAAGCAGCGCATTGAGGTCACGGATGGAAGGCTACAAGCGGCCTTTGTCGTGT
CGCGGGCGATCAAAGGCACGCGCATCGGCGGTGAGGTTGCCGAGGCGCTGGCCGGGTACGAGCTGCCCAT
TCTTGAGTCCCGTATCACGCAGCGCGTGAGCTACCCAGGCACTGCCGCCGCCGGCACAACCGTTCTTGAA
TCAGAACCCGAGGGCGACGCTGCCCGCGAGGTCCAGGCGCTGGCCGCTGAAATTAAATCAAAACTCATTT
GAGTTAATGAGGTAAAGAGAAAATGAGCAAAAGCACAAACACGCTAAGTGCCGGCCGTCCGAGCGCACGC
AGCAGCAAGGCTGCAACGTTGGCCAGCCTGGCAGACACGCCAGCCATGAAGCGGGTCAACTTTCAGTTGC
CGGCGGAGGATCACACCAAGCTGAAGATGTACGCGGTACGCCAAGGCAAGACCATTACCGAGCTGCTATC
TGAATACATCGCGCAGCTACCAGAGTAAATGAGCAAATGAATAAATGAGTAGATGAATTTTAGCGGCTAA
AGGAGGCGGCATGGAAAATCAAGAACAACCAGGCACCGACGCCGTGGAATGCCCCATGTGTGGAGGAACG
GGCGGTTGGCCAGGCGTAAGCGGCTGGGTTGCCTGCCGGCCCTGCAATGGCACTGGAACCCCCAAGCCCG
AGGAATCGGCGTGAGCGGTCGCAAACCATCCGGCCCGGTACAAATCGGCGCGGCGCTGGGTGATGACCTG
GTGGAGAAGTTGAAGGCCGCGCAGGCCGCCCAGCGGCAACGCATCGAGGCAGAAGCACGCCCCGGTGAAT
CGTGGCAAGCGGCCGCTGATCGAATCCGCAAAGAATCCCGGCAACCGCCGGCAGCCGGTGCGCCGTCGAT
TAGGAAGCCGCCCAAGGGCGACGAGCAACCAGATTTTTTCGTTCCGATGCTCTATGACGTGGGCACCCGC
GATAGTCGCAGCATCATGGACGTGGCCGTTTTCCGTCTGTCGAAGCGTGACCGACGAGCTGGCGAGGTGA
TCCGCTACGAGCTTCCAGACGGGCACGTAGAGGTTTCCGCAGGGCCGGCCGGCATGGCCAGTGTGTGGGA
TTACGACCTGGTACTGATGGCGGTTTCCCATCTAACCGAATCCATGAACCGATACCGGGAAGGGAAGGGA
GACAAGCCCGGCCGCGTGTTCCGTCCACACGTTGCGGACGTACTCAAGTTCTGCCGGCGAGCCGATGGCG
GAAAGCAGAAAGACGACCTGGTAGAAACCTGCATTCGGTTAAACACCACGCACGTTGCCATGCAGCGTAC
GAAGAAGGCCAAGAACGGCCGCCTGGTGACGGTATCCGAGGGTGAAGCCTTGATTAGCCGCTACAAGATC
GTAAAGAGCGAAACCGGGCGGCCGGAGTACATCGAGATCGAGCTAGCTGATTGGATGTACCGCGAGATCA
CAGAAGGCAAGAACCCGGACGTGCTGACGGTTCACCCCGATTACTTTTTGATCGATCCCGGCATCGGCCG
TTTTCTCTACCGCCTGGCACGCCGCGCCGCAGGCAAGGCAGAAGCCAGATGGTTGTTCAAGACGATCTAC
GAACGCAGTGGCAGCGCCGGAGAGTTCAAGAAGTTCTGTTTCACCGTGCGCAAGCTGATCGGGTCAAATG
ACCTGCCGGAGTACGATTTGAAGGAGGAGGCGGGGCAGGCTGGCCCGATCCTAGTCATGCGCTACCGCAA
CCTGATCGAGGGCGAAGCATCCGCCGGTTCCTAATGTACGGAGCAGATGCTAGGGCAAATTGCCCTAGCA
GGGGAAAAAGGTCGAAAAGGTGTCTTTCCTGTGGATAGCACGTACATTGGGAACCCAAAGCCGTACATTG
GGAACCGGAACCCGTACATTGGGAACCCAAAGCCGTACATTGGGAACCGGTCACACATGTAAGTGACTGA
TATAAAAGAGAAAAAAGGCGATTTTTCCGCCTAAAACTCTTTAAAACTTATTAAAACTCTTAAAACCCGC
CTGGCCTGTGCATAACTGTCTGGCCAGCGCACAGCCGAAGAGCTGCAAAAAGCGCCTACCCTTCGGTCGC
TGCGCTCCCTACGCCCCGCCGCTTCGCGTCGGCCTATCGCGGCCGCTGGCCGCTCAAAAATGGCTGGCCT
ACGGCCAGGCAATCTACCAGGGCGCGGACAAGCCGCGCCGTCGCCACTCGACCGCCGGCGCCCACATCAA
GGCACCCTGCCTCGCGCGTTTCGGTGATGACGGTGAAAACCTCTGACACATGCAGCTCCCGGAGACGGTC
ACAGCTTGTCTGTAAGCGGATGCCGGGAGCAGACAAGCCCGTCAGGGCGCGTCAGCGGGTGTTGGCGGGT
GTCGGGGCGCAGCCATGACCCAGTCACGTAGCGATAGCGGAGTGTATACTGGCTTAACTATGCGGCATCA
GAGCAGATTGTACTGAGAGTGCACCATATGCGGTGTGAAATACCGCACAGATGCGTAAGGAGAAAATACC
GCATCAGGCGCTCTTCCGCTTCCTCGCTCACTGACTCGCTGCGCTCGGTCGTTCGGCTGCGGCGAGCGGT
ATCAGCTCACTCAAAGGCGGTAATACGGTTATCCACAGAATCAGGGGATAACGCAGGAAAGAACATGTGA
GCAAAAGGCCAGCAAAAGGCCAGGAACCGTAAAAAGGCCGCGTTGCTGGCGTTTTTCCATAGGCTCCGCC
CCCCTGACGAGCATCACAAAAATCGACGCTCAAGTCAGAGGTGGCGAAACCCGACAGGACTATAAAGATA
CCAGGCGTTTCCCCCTGGAAGCTCCCTCGTGCGCTCTCCTGTTCCGACCCTGCCGCTTACCGGATACCTG
TCCGCCTTTCTCCCTTCGGGAAGCGTGGCGCTTTCTCATAGCTCACGCTGTAGGTATCTCAGTTCGGTGT
AGGTCGTTCGCTCCAAGCTGGGCTGTGTGCACGAACCCCCCGTTCAGCCCGACCGCTGCGCCTTATCCGG
TAACTATCGTCTTGAGTCCAACCCGGTAAGACACGACTTATCGCCACTGGCAGCAGCCACTGGTAACAGG
ATTAGCAGAGCGAGGTATGTAGGCGGTGCTACAGAGTTCTTGAAGTGGTGGCCTAACTACGGCTACACTA
GAAGGACAGTATTTGGTATCTGCGCTCTGCTGAAGCCAGTTACCTTCGGAAAAAGAGTTGGTAGCTCTTG
ATCCGGCAAACAAACCACCGCTGGTAGCGGTGGTTTTTTTGTTTGCAAGCAGCAGATTACGCGCAGAAAA
AAAGGATCTCAAGAAGATCCTTTGATCTTTTCTACGGGGTCTGACGCTCAGTGGAACGAAAACTCACGTT
AAGGGATTTTGGTCATGCATTCTAGGTACTAAAACAATTCATCCAGTAAAATATAATATTTTATTTTCTC
CCAATCAGGCTTGATCCCCAGTAAGTCAAAAAATAGCTCGACATACTGTTCTTCCCCGATATCCTCCCTG
ATCGACCGGACGCAGAAGGCAATGTCATACCACTTGTCCGCCCTGCCGCTTCTCCCAAGATCAATAAAGC
CACTTACTTTGCCATCTTTCACAAAGATGTTGCTGTCTCCCAGGTCGCCGTGGGAAAAGACAAGTTCCTC
TTCGGGCTTTTCCGTCTTTAAAAAATCATACAGCTCGCGCGGATCTTTAAATGGAGTGTCTTCTTCCCAG
TTTTCGCAATCCACATCGGCCAGATCGTTATTCAGTAAGTAATCCAATTCGGCTAAGCGGCTGTCTAAGC
TATTCGTATAGGGACAATCCGATATGTCGATGGAGTGAAAGAGCCTGATGCACTCCGCATACAGCTCGAT
AATCTTTTCAGGGCTTTGTTCATCTTCATACTCTTCCGAGCAAAGGACGCCATCGGCCTCACTCATGAGC
AGATTGCTCCAGCCATCATGCCGTTCAAAGTGCAGGACCTTTGGAACAGGCAGCTTTCCTTCCAGCCATA
GCATCATGTCCTTTTCCCGTTCCACATCATAGGTGGTCCCTTTATACCGGCTGTCCGTCATTTTTAAATA
TAGGTTTTCATTTTCTCCCACCAGCTTATATACCTTAGCAGGAGACATTCCTTCCGTATCTTTTACGCAG
CGGTATTTTTCGATCAGTTTTTTCAATTCCGGTGATATTCTCATTTTAGCCATTTATTATTTCCTTCCTC
TTTTCTACAGTATTTAAAGATACCCCAAGAAGCTAATTATAACAAGACGAACTCCAATTCACTGTTCCTT
GCATTCTAAAACCTTAAATACCAGAAAACAGCTTTTTCAAAGTTGTTTTCAAAGTTGGCGTATAACATAG
TATCGACGGAGCCGATTTTGAAACCGCGGTGATCACAGGCAGCAACGCTCTGTCATCGTTACAATCAACA
TGCTACCCTCCGCGAGATCATCCGTGTTTCAAACCCGGCAGCTTAGTTGCCGTTCTTCCGAATAGCATCG
GTAACATGAGCAAAGTCTGCCGCCTTACAACGGCTCTCCCGCTGACGCCGTCCCGGACTGATGGGCTGCC
TGTATCGAGTGGTGATTTTGTGCCGAGCTGCCGGTCGGGGAGCTGTTGGCTGGCTGGTGGCAGGATATAT
TGTGGTGTAAACAAATTGACGCTTAGACAACTTAATAACACATTGCGGACGTTTTTAATGTACTGAATTA
ACGCCGAATTAATTCGGGGATAGCCCTTTGGTCTTCTGAGACTGTATCTTTGATATTCTTGGAGTAGACG
AGAGTGTCGTGCTCCACCATGTTGGCAAGCTGCTCTAGCCAATACGCAAACCGCCTCTCCCCGCGCGTTG
GCCGATTCATTAATGCAGCTGGCACGACAGGTTTCCCGACTGGAAAGCGGGCAGTGAGCGCAACGCAATT
AATGTGAGTTAGCTCACTCATTAGGCACCCCAGGCTTTACACTTTATGCTTCCGGCTCGTATGTTGTGTG
GAATTGTGAGCGGATAACAATTTCACACAGGAAACAGCTATGACATGATTACG
